Addgene plasmid #38204: Strain HK022 JQ929581
Depositing lab: Drew Endy. Depositing organization: Stanford University. Publication: Rewritable digital data storage in live cells via engineered control of recombination directionality. Bonnet J, Subsoontorn P, Endy D. Proc Natl Acad Sci U S A. 2012 Jun 5;109(23):8884-9. Epub 2012 May 21. 10.1073/pnas.1202344109 PubMed 22615351.
Backbone
  Vector backbone: Phi80
  Vector type: Synthetic Biology ; Integration vector
Growth in bacteria
  Bacterial resistance: Kanamycin, 50 μg/mL
  Growth temperature: 37°C
  Growth strain: DH5alphaZ1
  Copy number: Unknown
Gene/Insert 1
  Gene/Insert name: mKate2
  Species: Synthetic
  Insert size (bp): 850
Gene/Insert 2
  Gene/Insert name: Superfolder GFP
  Species: Synthetic
  Insert size (bp): 812
Terms and licenses: Academic/Nonprofit Terms; Industry Terms: Not Available to Industry
Depositor comments: This strain contains Addgene plasmid 38170 chromosomally integrated at the HK022 (Haldimann et al., J of Bacteriology 2001) site of DH5alphaZ1 strain.
How to cite: Strain HK022 JQ929581 was a gift from Drew Endy (Addgene plasmid # 38204)
