[The description below was written by a language model from this plasmid's Addgene catalogue record.]
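Description:
Strain HK022 JQ929581 is distributed as a bacterial strain rather than as a free plasmid: according to the depositor's comments, it is an E. coli DH5alphaZ1 derivative in which a separately deposited integration plasmid has been inserted into the chromosome at the HK022 phage attachment site, using the conditional-replication/integration approach developed for site-specific insertion at phage att sites. The record is classed as a synthetic biology integration vector and is selected with kanamycin. One inconsistency is worth noting: the backbone field lists Phi80, whereas the name and the comments both specify the HK022 site, and the record does not resolve this. Copy number is given as unknown, although a chromosomally integrated cassette would normally be present at about one copy per genome.

The payload consists of two synthetic fluorescent reporter genes, the far-red protein mKate2 (about 850 bp insert) and superfolder GFP (about 812 bp insert). The record provides no feature table and does not state the promoters, terminators, recombinase recognition sites or the orientation of the reporters. The associated publication concerns rewritable digital data storage in living cells through engineered control of recombination directionality, so a red/green reporter pair fits a two-state readout in which each colour marks one state of a recombinase-addressable DNA element. That architecture is inferred from the publication title, not documented in the fields given. The strain is therefore best understood as a stable chromosomal reporter or data-register host for such recombinase-based memory experiments.
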