>Addgene plasmid #38204 | Strain HK022 JQ929581 | depositor partial sequence | sequence record 48281 | Insert sequence
GAATTCGCGGCCGCTTCTAGAGTTATCAACGATGTCCTAATTTCGACGGAAGGTCACAATAACGGGCTAC
GGCTACTTCATGTTGTTCAACGTAGGTTTCTTTATCAGCTTCTTTAATACGTTCTAAGCGACGATCAACA
TAGTATACTCCAGGCATTTTAAGGTTTTTAGCGGGTTTTTTGGAACGATAGGTTGTTTTCAGGTTGCAGA
TTAAATGACCGCCTCCAACTAATTTCAGTGCCATGTCTGCGCGTCCTTCTAAGCCACCGTCCGCAGGATA
TAAGGTTTCTGTTGATGCTTCCCAACCAAGAGTTTTTTTTTGCATTACGGGTCCGTTACTCGGGAAATTT
ACGCCACGGATTTTAACATTGTAAATCAGACAGCCATCTTGTAAACTCGTATCTTGAGTTGCTGTAAGTA
CACCGCCATCTTCATAAGTTGTTACACGTTCCCAGGTAAAGCCTTCAGGAAAGGACTGTTTAAAAAAGTC
AGGAATGCCTTGGGTGTGATTGATAAAAGTTTTAGACCCGTACATAAAGCTCGTTGCGAGAATGTCAAAC
GCAAAGGGCAGGGGTCCACCTTCAACTGCTTTGATGCGCATTGTTTGTGTGCCTTCATATGGTTTACCTT
CACCTTCGGATGTGCATTTGAAATGATGATTGTTGACAGTACCTTCCATATATAATTTCATGTGCATATT
TTCTTTAATTAATTCTGACATTAATATATACCTCTTAATTTTTACTAGTCGGCCGGCTTGTCGACGACGG
CGGTCTCCGTCGTCAGGATCATCCGGGCCCCTCCTGAGGTGCCACCCGTGCGGCACGTTGAAGCCGATTA
GTACAATAGATTTTCTTTTGGGTATAGCGTCGTGGACAGTCATTCATCTTTCTGCCCCTCCAAAAGCAAA
AACCCGCCGAAGCGGGTTTTTACGTAAATCAGGTGAAACTGACCGATAAGCCGGTTATTCAACCCCAAAG
GTCTACTACCGTGCTAACGCTCGCTAAGGCCCGGTCCGGAAGCACGCCGTCGCTCTCGCGCCTATACAGT
TGTCACTTGACAGCTAGCTCAGTCCTAGGTATAATGCTAGCAGATGGTTAGTGTGCGTATCTGATACTTT
TATGTCTGTCCTACAACTCCAAGCGTACAGTTCAGGCCAACACCCTAGCTTTGAGAAAGTCGCGTCAGTA
AATGTCGTTTCCCTAAAGCTTACAATTTACCTCCTCGCTATTGGGTTTGTACCGTACACCACTGAGACCG
CGGTGGTTGACCAGACAAACCACGATACTAGAGAAAAGATCTTTTAAGAAGGAGATATACATATGCGTAA
AGGCGAAGAGCTGTTCACTGGTGTCGTCCCTATTCTGGTGGAACTGGATGGTGATGTCAACGGTCATAAG
TTTTCCGTGCGTGGCGAGGGTGAAGGTGACGCAACTAATGGTAAACTGACGCTGAAGTTCATCTGTACTA
CTGGTAAACTGCCGGTACCTTGGCCGACTCTGGTAACGACGCTGACTTATGGTGTTCAGTGCTTTGCTCG
TTATCCGGACCATATGAAGCAGCATGACTTCTTCAAGTCCGCCATGCCGGAAGGCTATGTGCAGGAACGC
ACGATTTCCTTTAAGGATGACGGCACGTACAAAACGCGTGCGGAAGTGAAATTTGAAGGCGATACCCTGG
TAAACCGCATTGAGCTGAAAGGCATTGACTTTAAAGAAGACGGCAATATCCTGGGCCATAAGCTGGAATA
CAATTTTAACAGCCACAATGTTTACATCACCGCCGATAAACAAAAAAATGGCATTAAAGCGAATTTTAAA
ATTCGCCACAACGTGGAGGATGGCAGCGTGCAGCTGGCTGATCACTACCAGCAAAACACTCCAATCGGTG
ATGGTCCTGTTCTGCTGCCAGACAATCACTATCTGAGCACGCAAAGCGTTCTGTCTAAAGATCCGAACGA
GAAACGCGATCATATGGTTCTGCTGGAGTTCGTAACCGCAGCGGGCATCACGCATGGTATGGATGAACTG
TACAAATGATGACCAGGCATCAAATAAAACGAAAGGCTCAGTCGAAAGACTGGGCCTTTCGTTTTATCTG
TTGTTTGTCGGTGAACGCTCTCTACTAGAGTCACACTGGCTCACCTTCGGGTGGGCCTTTCTGCGTTTAT
ATACTAGTAGCGGCCGCTGCAG
